>Addgene plasmid #168515 | pCAG mito-mEos2 | depositor full sequence | sequence record 326695 | pCAG mito-mEos2 sequence 5620 bps
CAAAAGGCCAGGAACCGTAAAAAGGCCGCGTTGCTGGCGTTTTTCCATAGGCTCCGCCCCCCTGACGAGC
ATCACAAAAATCGACGCTCAAGTCAGAGGTGGCGAAACCCGACAGGACTATAAAGATACCAGGCGTTTCC
CCCTGGAAGCTCCCTCGTGCGCTCTCCTGTTCCGACCCTGCCGCTTACCGGATACCTGTCCGCCTTTCTC
CCTTCGGGAAGCGTGGCGCTTTCTCATAGCTCACGCTGTAGGTATCTCAGTTCGGTGTAGGTCGTTCGCT
CCAAGCTGGGCTGTGTGCACGAACCCCCCGTTCAGCCCGACCGCTGCGCCTTATCCGGTAACTATCGTCT
TGAGTCCAACCCGGTAAGACACGACTTATCGCCACTGGCAGCAGCCACTGGTAACAGGATTAGCAGAGCG
AGGTATGTAGGCGGTGCTACAGAGTTCTTGAAGTGGTGGCCTAACTACGGCTACACTAGAAGACAGTATT
TGGTATCTGCGCTCTGCTGAAGCCAGTTACCTTCGGAAAAAGAGTTGGTAGCTCTTGATCCGGCAAACAA
ACCACCGCTGGTAGCGGTGGTTTTTTTGTTTGCAAGCAGCAGATTACGCGCAGAAAAAAAGGATCTCAAG
AAGATCCTTTGATCTTTTCTACGGGGTCTGACGCTCAGTGGAACGAAAACTCACGTTAAGGGATTTTGGT
CATGAGATTATCAAAAAGGATCTTCACCTAGATCCTTTTAAATTAAAAATGAAGTTTTAAATCAATCTAA
AGTATATATGAGTAAACTTGGTCTGACAGTTACCAATGCTTAATCAGTGAGGCACCTATCTCAGCGATCT
GTCTATTTCGTTCATCCATAGTTGCCTGACTCCCCGTCGTGTAGATAACTACGATACGGGAGGGCTTACC
ATCTGGCCCCAGTGCTGCAATGATACCGCGAGACCCACGCTCACCGGCTCCAGATTTATCAGCAATAAAC
CAGCCAGCCGGAAGGGCCGAGCGCAGAAGTGGTCCTGCAACTTTATCCGCCTCCATCCAGTCTATTAATT
GTTGCCGGGAAGCTAGAGTAAGTAGTTCGCCAGTTAATAGTTTGCGCAACGTTGTTGCCATTGCTACAGG
CATCGTGGTGTCACGCTCGTCGTTTGGTATGGCTTCATTCAGCTCCGGTTCCCAACGATCAAGGCGAGTT
ACATGATCCCCCATGTTGTGCAAAAAAGCGGTTAGCTCCTTCGGTCCTCCGATCGTTGTCAGAAGTAAGT
TGGCCGCAGTGTTATCACTCATGGTTATGGCAGCACTGCATAATTCTCTTACTGTCATGCCATCCGTAAG
ATGCTTTTCTGTGACTGGTGAGTACTCAACCAAGTCATTCTGAGAATAGTGTATGCGGCGACCGAGTTGC
TCTTGCCCGGCGTCAATACGGGATAATACCGCGCCACATAGCAGAACTTTAAAAGTGCTCATCATTGGAA
AACGTTCTTCGGGGCGAAAACTCTCAAGGATCTTACCGCTGTTGAGATCCAGTTCGATGTAACCCACTCG
TGCACCCAACTGATCTTCAGCATCTTTTACTTTCACCAGCGTTTCTGGGTGAGCAAAAACAGGAAGGCAA
AATGCCGCAAAAAAGGGAATAAGGGCGACACGGAAATGTTGAATACTCATACTCTTCCTTTTTCAATATT
ATTGAAGCATTTATCAGGGTTATTGTCTCATGAGCGGATACATATTTGAATGTATTTAGAAAAATAAACA
AATAGGGGTTCCGCGCACATTTCCCCGAAAAGTGCCACCTGGGTCGACATTGATTATTGACTAGTTATTA
ATAGTAATCAATTACGGGGTCATTAGTTCATAGCCCATATATGGAGTTCCGCGTTACATAACTTACGGTA
AATGGCCCGCCTGGCTGACCGCCCAACGACCCCCGCCCATTGACGTCAATAATGACGTATGTTCCCATAG
TAACGCCAATAGGGACTTTCCATTGACGTCAATGGGTGGAGTATTTACGGTAAACTGCCCACTTGGCAGT
ACATCAAGTGTATCATATGCCAAGTACGCCCCCTATTGACGTCAATGACGGTAAATGGCCCGCCTGGCAT
TATGCCCAGTACATGACCTTATGGGACTTTCCTACTTGGCAGTACATCTACGTATTAGTCATCGCTATTA
CCATGGTCGAGGTGAGCCCCACGTTCTGCTTCACTCTCCCCATCTCCCCCCCCTCCCCACCCCCAATTTT
GTATTTATTTATTTTTTAATTATTTTGTGCAGCGATGGGGGCGGGGGGGGGGGGGGGGCGCGCGCCAGGC
GGGGCGGGGCGGGGCGAGGGGCGGGGCGGGGCGAGGCGGAGAGGTGCGGCGGCAGCCAATCAGAGCGGCG
CGCTCCGAAAGTTTCCTTTTATGGCGAGGCGGCGGCGGCGGCGGCCCTATAAAAAGCGAAGCGCGCGGCG
GGCGGGAGTCGCTGCGTTGCCTTCGCCCCGTGCCCCGCTCCGCGCCGCCTCGCGCCGCCCGCCCCGGCTC
TGACTGACCGCGTTACTCCCACAGGTGAGCGGGCGGGACGGCCCTTCTCCTCCGGGCTGTAATTAGCGCT
TGGTTTAATGACGGCTCGTTTCTTTTCTGTGGCTGCGTGAAAGCCTTAAAGGGCTCCGGGAGGGCCCTTT
GTGCGGGGGGGAGCGGCTCGGGGGGTGCGTGCGTGTGTGTGTGCGTGGGGAGCGCCGCGTGCGGCCCGCG
CTGCCCGGCGGCTGTGAGCGCTGCGGGCGCGGCGCGGGGCTTTGTGCGCTCCGCGTGTGCGCGAGGGGAG
CGCGGCCGGGGGCGGTGCCCCGCGGTGCGGGGGGGCTGCGAGGGGAACAAAGGCTGCGTGCGGGGTGTGT
GCGTGGGGGGGTGAGCAGGGGGTGTGGGCGCGGCGGTCGGGCTGTAACCCCCCCCTGCACCCCCCTCCCC
GAGTTGCTGAGCACGGCCCGGCTTCGGGTGCGGGGCTCCGTACGGGGCGTGGCGCGGGGCTCGCCGTGCC
GGGCGGGGGGTGGCGGCAGGTGGGGGTGCCGGGCGGGGCGGGGCCGCCTCGGGCCGGGGAGGGCTCGGGG
GAGGGGCGCGGCGGCCCCCGGAGCGCCGGCGGCTGTCGAGGCGCGGCGAGCCGCAGCCATTGCCTTTTAT
GGTAATCGTGCGAGAGGGCGCAGGGACTTCCTTTGTCCCAAATCTGTGCGGAGCCGAAATCTGGGAGGCG
CCGCCGCACCCCCTCTAGCGGGCGCGGGGCGAAGCGGTGCGGCGCCGGCAGGAAGGAAATGGGCGGGGAG
GGCCTTCGTGCGTCGCCGCGCCGCCGTCCCCTTCTCCCTCTCCAGCCTCGGGGCTGTCCGCGGGGGGACG
GCTGCCTTCGGGGGGGACGGGGCAGGGCGGGGTTCGGCTTCTGGCGTGTGACCGGCGGCTCTAGAGCCTC
TGCTAACCATGTTCATGCCTTCTTCTTTTTCCTACAGCTCCTGGGCAACGTGCTGGTTATTGTGCTGTCT
CATCATTTTGGCAAAGAATTGCTCGAGATGTCCGTCCTGACGCCGCTGCTGCTGCGGGGCTTGACAGGCT
CGGCCCGGCGGCTCCCAGTGCCGCGCGCCAAGATCCATTCGTTGGGGGATCCACCGGTCGCCACCAGTGC
GATTAAGCCAGACATGAAGATCAAACTCCGTATGGAAGGCAACGTAAACGGGCACCACTTTGTGATCGAC
GGAGATGGTACAGGCAAGCCTTTTGAGGGAAAACAGAGTATGGATCTTGAAGTCAAAGAGGGCGGACCTC
TGCCTTTTGCCTTTGATATCCTGACCACTGCATTCCATTACGGCAACAGGGTATTCGCCAAATATCCAGA
CAACATACAAGACTATTTTAAGCAGTCGTTTCCTAAGGGGTATTCGTGGGAACGAAGCTTGACTTTCGAA
GACGGGGGCATTTGCATTGCCAGAAACGACATAACAATGGAAGGGGACACTTTCTATAATAAAGTTCGAT
TTTATGGTACCAACTTTCCCGCCAATGGTCCAGTTATGCAGAAGAAGACGCTGAAATGGGAGCCCTCCAC
TGAGAAAATGTATGTGCGTGATGGAGTGCTGACGGGTGATATTCATATGGCTTTGTTGCTTGAAGGAAAT
GCCCATTACCGATGTGACTTCAGAACTACTTACAAAGCTAAGGAGAAGGGTGTCAAGTTACCAGGCTACC
ACTTTGTGGACCACTGCATTGAGATTTTAAGCCATGACAAAGATTACAACAAGGTTAAGCTGTATGAGCA
TGCTGTTGCTCATTCTGGATTGCCTGACAATGCCAGACGATAAGCGGCCGCAATTCACTCCTCAGGTGCA
GGCTGCCTATCAGAAGGTGGTGGCTGGTGTGGCCAATGCCCTGGCTCACAAATACCACTGAGATCTTTTT
CCCTCTGCCAAAAATTATGGGGACATCATGAAGCCCCTTGAGCATCTGACTTCTGGCTAATAAAGGAAAT
TTATTTTCATTGCAATAGTGTGTTGGAATTTTTTGTGTCTATCACTCGGAAGGACATATGGGAGGGCAAA
TCATTTAAAACATCAGAATGAGTATTTGGTTTAGAGTTTGGCAACATATGCCCATATGCTGGCTGCCATG
AACAAAGGTTGGCTATAAAGAGGTCATCAGTATATGAAACAGCCCCCTGCTGTCCATTCCTTATTCCATA
GAAAAGCCTTGACTTGAGGTTAGATTTTTTTTATATTTTGTTTTGTGTTATTTTTTTCTTTAACATCCCT
AAAATTTTCCTTACATGTTTTACTAGCCAGATTTTTCCTCCTCTCCTGACTACTCCCAGTCATAGCTGTC
CCTCTTCTCTTATGGAGATCCCTCGACCTGCACCGTCGACCAGCTGGTCGACGGTGCACCGTCGACCAGC
TTGGCGTAATCATGGTCATAGCTGTTTCCTGTGTGAAATTGTTATCCGCTCACAATTCCACACAACATAC
GAGCCGGAAGCATAAAGTGTAAAGCCTGGGGTGCCTAATGAGTGAGCTAACTCACATTAATTGCGTTGCG
CTCACTGCCCGCTTTCCAGTCGGGAAACCTGTCGTGCCAGCGGATCCGCATCTCAATTAGTCAGCAACCA
TAGTCCCGCCCCTAACTCCGCCCATCCCGCCCCTAACTCCGCCCAGTTCCGCCCATTCTCCGCCCCATGG
CTGACTAATTTTTTTTATTTATGCAGAGGCCGAGGCCGCCTCGGCCTCTGAGCTATTCCAGAAGTAGTGA
GGAGGCTTTTTTGGAGGCCTAGGCTTTTGCAAAAAGCTAACTTGTTTATTGCAGCTTATAATGGTTACAA
ATAAAGCAATAGCATCACAAATTTCACAAATAAAGCATTTTTTTCACTGCATTCTAGTTGTGGTTTGTCC
AAACTCATCAATGTATCTTATCATGTCTGGATCCGCTGCATTAATGAATCGGCCAACGCGCGGGGAGAGG
CGGTTTGCGTATTGGGCGCTCTTCCGCTTCCTCGCTCACTGACTCGCTGCGCTCGGTCGTTCGGCTGCGG
CGAGCGGTATCAGCTCACTCAAAGGCGGTAATACGGTTATCCACAGAATCAGGGGATAACGCAGGAAAGA
ACATGTGAGCAAAAGGCCAG
Features (pLannotate 1.2.2; 19 found; start..end, strand, type, name):
     42..629     -  rep_origin     ori: high-copy-number ColE1/pMB1/pBR322/pUC origin of replication
    800..1660    -  CDS            AmpR: β-lactamase; bla; confers resistance to ampicillin, carbenicillin, and related antibiotics
   1661..1765    -  promoter       AmpR promoter: bla
   1796..2175    +  enhancer       CMV enhancer: human cytomegalovirus immediate early enhancer
   2177..2454    +  promoter       chicken β-actin promoter: No description available
   2455..3467    +  intron         chimeric intron: chimera between introns from chicken β-actin and rabbit β-globin
   3528..3602    +  CDS            COX8 presequence: mitochondrial presequence of human cytochrome c oxidase subunit VIII (Rizutto et al., 1989)
   3636..4313    +  CDS            mEos2: monomeric variant of green-to-red photoswitchable fluorescent protein EosFP (McKinney et al., 2009)
   4321..4398    +  CDS            HBB (fragment): HBB_PONPY - Experimental evidence at transcript level: Swiss-Prot protein existence level 2. Involved in oxygen transport from the lung to the various peripheral tissues. From Pongo pygmaeus (Bornean orangutan).
   4469..4520    +  polyA_signal   β-globin poly(A) signal (fragment): rabbit β-globin polyadenylation signal (Gil and Proudfoot, 1987)
   4939..4955    -  protein_bind   lac operator: The lac repressor binds to the lac operator to inhibit transcription in E. coli. This inhibition can be relieved by adding lactose or isopropyl-β-D-thiogalactopyranoside (IPTG). lac repressor encoded by lacI
   4963..4993    -  promoter       lac promoter: promoter for the E. coli lac operon
   5008..5029    -  protein_bind   CAP binding site: CAP binding activates transcription in the presence of cAMP. E. coli catabolite activator protein
   5042..5081    -  CDS            lacI (fragment): lac repressor; lacI; The lac repressor binds to the lac operator to inhibit transcription in E. coli. This inhibition can be relieved by adding lactose or isopropyl-β-D-thiogalactopyranoside (IPTG).
   5088..5110    +  promoter       SV40 promoter (fragment): SV40 enhancer and early promoter
   5134..5269    +  rep_origin     SV40 ori: SV40 origin of replication
   5289..5423    +  polyA_signal   SV40 poly(A) signal: SV40 polyadenylation signal
   5425..5479    -  CDS            lacI (fragment): lac repressor; lacI; The lac repressor binds to the lac operator to inhibit transcription in E. coli. This inhibition can be relieved by adding lactose or isopropyl-β-D-thiogalactopyranoside (IPTG).
   5481..5614    -  rep_origin     RSF ori (fragment): Plasmids containing the RSF 1030 origin of replication can be propagated in E. coli cells that contain additional plasmids with compatible origins.
