>Addgene plasmid #168515 | pCAG mito-mEos2 | addgene full sequence | sequence record 329879 | Addgene NGS Result
AAAGTGCCACCTGGGTCGACATTGATTATTGACTAGTTATTAATAGTAATCAATTACGGGGTCATTAGTT
CATAGCCCATATATGGAGTTCCGCGTTACATAACTTACGGTAAATGGCCCGCCTGGCTGACCGCCCAACG
ACCCCCGCCCATTGACGTCAATAATGACGTATGTTCCCATAGTAACGCCAATAGGGACTTTCCATTGACG
TCAATGGGTGGAGTATTTACGGTAAACTGCCCACTTGGCAGTACATCAAGTGTATCATATGCCAAGTACG
CCCCCTATTGACGTCAATGACGGTAAATGGCCCGCCTGGCATTATGCCCAGTACATGACCTTATGGGACT
TTCCTACTTGGCAGTACATCTACGTATTAGTCATCGCTATTACCATGGTCGAGGTGAGCCCCACGTTCTG
CTTCACTCTCCCCATCTCCCCCCCCTCCCCACCCCCAATTTTGTATTTATTTATTTTTTAATTATTTTGT
GCAGCGATGGGGGCGGGGGGGGGGGGGGGGCGCGCGCCRGGSGGGGSGGGGSGGGGSGRGGGGSGGGGSG
GGGSGAGGCGGAGAGGTGCGGCGGCAGCCAATCAGAGCGGCGCGCTCCGAAAGTTTCCTTTTATGGCGAG
GCGGCGGCGGCGGCGGCCCTATAAAAAGCGAAGCGCGCGGCGGGCGGGAGTCGCTGCGCGCTGCCTTCGC
CCCGTGCCCCGCTCCGCCGCCGCCTCGCGCCGCCCGCCCCGGCTCTGACTGACCGCGTTACTCCCACAGG
TGAGCGGGCGGGACGGCCCTTCTCCTCCGGGCTGTAATTAGCGCTTGGTTTAATGACGGCTTGTTTCTTT
TCTGTGGCTGCGTGAAAGCCTTGAGGGGCTCCGGGAGGGCCCTTTGTGCGGGGGGAGCGGCTCGGGGGGT
GCGTGCGTGTGTGTGTGCGTGGGGAGCGCCGCGTGCGGCTCCGCGCTGCCCGGCGGCTGTGAGCGCTGCG
GGCGCGGCGCGGGGCTTTGTGCGCTCCGCAGTGTGCGCGAGGGGAGCGCGGCCGGGGGCGGTGCCCCGCG
GTGCGGGGGGGGCTGCGAGGGGAACAAAGGCTGCGTGCGGGGTGTGTGCGTGGGGGGGTGAGCAGGGGGT
GTGGGCGCGTCGGTCGGGCTGCAACCCCCCCTGCACCCCCCTCCCCGAGTTGCTGAGCACGGCCCGGCTT
CGGGTGCGGGGCTCCGTACGGGGCGTGGCGCGGGGCTCGCCGTGCCGGGCGGGGGGTGGCGGCAGGTGGG
GGTGCCGGGCGGGGCGGGGCCGCCTCGGGCCGGGGAGGGCTCGGGGGAGGGGCGCGGCGGCCCCCGGAGC
GCCGGCGGCTGTCGAGGCGCGGCGAGCCGCAGCCATTGCCTTTTATGGTAATCGTGCGAGAGGGCGCAGG
GACTTCCTTTGTCCCAAATCTGTGCGGAGCCGAAATCTGGGAGGCGCCGCCGCACCCCCTCTAGCGGGCG
CGGGGCGAAGCGGTGCGGCGCCGGCAGGAAGGAAATGGGCGGGGAGGGCCTTCGTGCGTCGCCGCGCCGC
CGTCCCCTTCTCCCTCTCCAGCCTCGGGGCTGTCCGCGGGGGGACGGCTGCCTTCGGGGGGGACGGGGCA
GGGCGGGGTTCGGCTTCTGGCGTGTGACCGGCGGCTCTAGAGCCTCTGCTAACCATGTTCATGCCTTCTT
CTTTTTCCTACAGCTCCTGGGCAACGTGCTGGTTATTGTGCTGTCTCATCATTTTGGCAAAGAATTGCTC
GAGATGTCCGTCCTGACGCCGCTGCTGCTGCGGGGCTTGACAGGCTCGGCCCGGCGGCTCCCAGTGCCGC
GCGCCAAGATCCATTCGTTGGGGGATCCACCGGTCGCCACCAGTGCGATTAAGCCAGACATGAAGATCAA
ACTCCGTATGGAAGGCAACGTAAACGGGCACCACTTTGTGATCGACGGAGATGGTACAGGCAAGCCTTTT
GAGGGAAAACAGAGTATGGATCTTGAAGTCAAAGAGGGCGGACCTCTGCCTTTTGCCTTTGATATCCTGA
CCACTGCATTCCATTACGGCAACAGGGTATTCGCCAAATATCCAGACAACATACAAGACTATTTTAAGCA
GTCGTTTCCTAAGGGGTATTCGTGGGAACGAAGCTTGACTTTCGAAGACGGGGGCATTTGCATTGCCAGA
AACGACATAACAATGGAAGGGGACACTTTCTATAATAAAGTTCGATTTTATGGTACCAACTTTCCCGCCA
ATGGTCCAGTTATGCAGAAGAAGACGCTGAAATGGGAGCCCTCCACTGAGAAAATGTATGTGCGTGATGG
AGTGCTGACGGGTGATATTCATATGGCTTTGTTGCTTGAAGGAAATGCCCATTACCGATGTGACTTCAGA
ACTACTTACAAAGCTAAGGAGAAGGGTGTCAAGTTACCAGGCTACCACTTTGTGGACCACTGCATTGAGA
TTTTAAGCCATGACAAAGATTACAACAAGGTTAAGCTGTATGAGCATGCTGTTGCTCATTCTGGATTGCC
TGACAATGCCAGACGATAAGCGGCCGCAATTCACTCCTCAGGTGCAGGCTGCCTATCAGAAGGTGGTGGC
TGGTGTGGCCAATGCCCTGGCTCACAAATACCACTGAGATCTTTTTCCCTCTGCCAAAAATTATGGGGAC
ATCATGAAGCCCCTTGAGCATCTGACTTCTGGCTAATAAAGGAAATTTATTTTCATTGCAATAGTGTGTT
GGAATTTTTTGTGTCTCTCACTCGGAAGGACATATGGGAGGGCAAATCATTTAAAACATCAGAATGAGTA
TTTGGTTTAGAGTTTGGCAACATATGCCCATATGCTGGCTGCCATGAACAAAGGTTGGCTATAAAGAGGT
CATCAGTATATGAAACAGCCCCCTGCTGTCCATTCCTTATTCCATAGAAAAGCCTTGACTTGAGGTTAGA
TTTTTTTTATATTTTGTTTTGTGTTATTTTTTTCTTTAACATCCCTAAAATTTTCCTTACATGTTTTACT
AGCCAGATTTTTCCTCCTCTCCTGACTACTCCCAGTCATAGCTGTCCCTCTTCTCTTATGGAGATCCCTC
GACCTGCACCGTCGACCAGCTGGTCGACGGTGCACCGTCGACCAGCTTGGCGTAATCATGGTCATAGCTG
TTTCCTGTGTGAAATTGTTATCCGCTCACAATTCCACACAACATACGAGCCGGAAGCATAAAGTGTAAAG
CCTGGGGTGCCTAATGAGTGAGCTAACTCACATTAATTGCGTTGCGCTCACTGCCCGCTTTCCAGTCGGG
AAACCTGTCGTGCCAGCGGATCCGCATCTCAATTAGTCAGCAACCATAGTCCCGCCCCTAACTCCGCCCA
TCCCGCCCCTAACTCCGCCCAGTTCCGCCCATTCTCCGCCCCATGGCTGACTAATTTTTTTTATTTATGC
AGAGGCCGAGGCCGCCTCGGCCTCTGAGCTATTCCAGAAGTAGTGAGGAGGCTTTTTTGGAGGCCTAGGC
TTTTGCAAAAAGCTAACTTGTTTATTGCAGCTTATAATGGTTACAAATAAAGCAATAGCATCACAAATTT
CACAAATAAAGCATTTTTTTCACTGCATTCTAGTTGTGGTTTGTCCAAACTCATCAATGTATCTTATCAT
GTCTGGATCCGCTGCATTAATGAATCGGCCAACGCGCGGGGAGAGGCGGTTTGCGTATTGGGCGCTCTTC
CGCTTCCTCGCTCACTGACTCGCTGCGCTCGGTCGTTCGGCTGCGGCGAGCGGTATCAGCTCACTCAAAG
GCGGTAATACGGTTATCCACAGAATCAGGGGATAACGCAGGAAAGAACATGTGAGCAAAAGGCCAGCAAA
AGGCCAGGAACCGTAAAAAGGCCGCGTTGCTGGCGTTTTTCCATAGGCTCCGCCCCCCTGACGAGCATCA
CAAAAATCGACGCTCAAGTCAGAGGTGGCGAAACCCGACAGGACTATAAAGATACCAGGCGTTTCCCCCT
GGAAGCTCCCTCGTGCGCTCTCCTGTTCCGACCCTGCCGCTTACCGGATACCTGTCCGCCTTTCTCCCTT
CGGGAAGCGTGGCGCTTTCTCATAGCTCACGCTGTAGGTATCTCAGTTCGGTGTAGGTCGTTCGCTCCAA
GCTGGGCTGTGTGCACGAACCCCCCGTTCAGCCCGACCGCTGCGCCTTATCCGGTAACTATCGTCTTGAG
TCCAACCCGGTAAGACACGACTTATCGCCACTGGCAGCAGCCACTGGTAACAGGATTAGCAGAGCGAGGT
ATGTAGGCGGTGCTACAGAGTTCTTGAAGTGGTGGCCTAACTACGGCTACACTAGAAGAACAGTATTTGG
TATCTGCGCTCTGCTGAAGCCAGTTACCTTCGGAAAAAGAGTTGGTAGCTCTTGATCCGGCAAACAAACC
ACCGCTGGTAGCGGTGGTTTTTTTGTTTGCAAGCAGCAGATTACGCGCAGAAAAAAAGGATCTCAAGAAG
ATCCTTTGATCTTTTCTACGGGGTCTGACGCTCAGTGGAACGAAAACTCACGTTAAGGGATTTTGGTCAT
GAGATTATCAAAAAGGATCTTCACCTAGATCCTTTTAAATTAAAAATGAAGTTTTAAATCAATCTAAAGT
ATATATGAGTAAACTTGGTCTGACAGTTACCAATGCTTAATCAGTGAGGCACCTATCTCAGCGATCTGTC
TATTTCGTTCATCCATAGTTGCCTGACTCCCCGTCGTGTAGATAACTACGATACGGGAGGGCTTACCATC
TGGCCCCAGTGCTGCAATGATACCGCGAGACCCACGCTCACCGGCTCCAGATTTATCAGCAATAAACCAG
CCAGCCGGAAGGGCCGAGCGCAGAAGTGGTCCTGCAACTTTATCCGCCTCCATCCAGTCTATTAATTGTT
GCCGGGAAGCTAGAGTAAGTAGTTCGCCAGTTAATAGTTTGCGCAACGTTGTTGCCATTGCTACAGGCAT
CGTGGTGTCACGCTCGTCGTTTGGTATGGCTTCATTCAGCTCCGGTTCCCAACGATCAAGGCGAGTTACA
TGATCCCCCATGTTGTGCAAAAAAGCGGTTAGCTCCTTCGGTCCTCCGATCGTTGTCAGAAGTAAGTTGG
CCGCAGTGTTATCACTCATGGTTATGGCAGCACTGCATAATTCTCTTACTGTCATGCCATCCGTAAGATG
CTTTTCTGTGACTGGTGAGTACTCAACCAAGTCATTCTGAGAATAGTGTATGCGGCGACCGAGTTGCTCT
TGCCCGGCGTCAATACGGGATAATACCGCGCCACATAGCAGAACTTTAAAAGTGCTCATCATTGGAAAAC
GTTCTTCGGGGCGAAAACTCTCAAGGATCTTACCGCTGTTGAGATCCAGTTCGATGTAACCCACTCGTGC
ACCCAACTGATCTTCAGCATCTTTTACTTTCACCAGCGTTTCTGGGTGAGCAAAAACAGGAAGGCAAAAT
GCCGCAAAAAAGGGAATAAGGGCGACACGGAAATGTTGAATACTCATACTCTTCCTTTTTCAATATTATT
GAAGCATTTATCAGGGTTATTGTCTCATGAGCGGATACATATTTGAATGTATTTAGAAAAATAAACAAAT
AGGGGTTCCGCGCACATTTCCCCGA
Features (pLannotate 1.2.2; 18 found; start..end, strand, type, name):
     18..397     +  enhancer       CMV enhancer: human cytomegalovirus immediate early enhancer
    399..676     +  promoter       chicken β-actin promoter: No description available
    677..1693    +  intron         chimeric intron: chimera between introns from chicken β-actin and rabbit β-globin
   1754..1828    +  CDS            COX8 presequence: mitochondrial presequence of human cytochrome c oxidase subunit VIII (Rizutto et al., 1989)
   1862..2539    +  CDS            mEos2: monomeric variant of green-to-red photoswitchable fluorescent protein EosFP (McKinney et al., 2009)
   2547..2624    +  CDS            HBB (fragment): HBB_PONPY - Experimental evidence at transcript level: Swiss-Prot protein existence level 2. Involved in oxygen transport from the lung to the various peripheral tissues. From Pongo pygmaeus (Bornean orangutan).
   2695..2750    +  polyA_signal   β-globin poly(A) signal: rabbit β-globin polyadenylation signal (Gil and Proudfoot, 1987)
   3165..3181    -  protein_bind   lac operator: The lac repressor binds to the lac operator to inhibit transcription in E. coli. This inhibition can be relieved by adding lactose or isopropyl-β-D-thiogalactopyranoside (IPTG). lac repressor encoded by lacI
   3189..3219    -  promoter       lac promoter: promoter for the E. coli lac operon
   3234..3255    -  protein_bind   CAP binding site: CAP binding activates transcription in the presence of cAMP. E. coli catabolite activator protein
   3268..3307    -  CDS            lacI (fragment): lac repressor; lacI; The lac repressor binds to the lac operator to inhibit transcription in E. coli. This inhibition can be relieved by adding lactose or isopropyl-β-D-thiogalactopyranoside (IPTG).
   3314..3336    +  promoter       SV40 promoter (fragment): SV40 enhancer and early promoter
   3360..3495    +  rep_origin     SV40 ori: SV40 origin of replication
   3515..3649    +  polyA_signal   SV40 poly(A) signal: SV40 polyadenylation signal
   3651..3705    -  CDS            lacI (fragment): lac repressor; lacI; The lac repressor binds to the lac operator to inhibit transcription in E. coli. This inhibition can be relieved by adding lactose or isopropyl-β-D-thiogalactopyranoside (IPTG).
   3888..4476    -  rep_origin     ori: high-copy-number ColE1/pMB1/pBR322/pUC origin of replication
   4647..5507    -  CDS            AmpR: β-lactamase; bla; confers resistance to ampicillin, carbenicillin, and related antibiotics
   5508..5612    -  promoter       AmpR promoter: bla
