[The description below was written by a language model from this plasmid's Addgene catalogue record and pLannotate feature annotations shown in this document.]
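Description:
pCAG mito-mEos2 is a mammalian expression plasmid of about 5.6 kb built on the pCAG backbone. It is maintained in E. coli through a high-copy ColE1/pUC-type origin and selected with ampicillin via the β-lactamase gene and its native promoter. No mammalian selection marker is annotated, so it appears suited to transient expression. The backbone also carries remnants typical of this vector family: a lac promoter/operator with a CAP site, short lacI fragments, and an SV40 origin with a partial SV40 promoter and an SV40 polyadenylation signal. The SV40 origin would permit episomal replication in cells expressing large T antigen.

The expression cassette uses the composite CAG promoter, made up of the CMV immediate-early enhancer, the chicken β-actin promoter and a chimeric β-actin/β-globin intron, which gives strong, broadly active transcription in mammalian cells. It drives a synthetic fusion in which the mitochondrial presequence of human cytochrome c oxidase subunit VIII sits upstream of mEos2, a monomeric green-to-red photoconvertible fluorescent protein. The presequence directs import into the mitochondrial matrix. The transcript ends in rabbit β-globin sequence containing the polyadenylation signal; the short "HBB fragment" annotated after mEos2 most likely reflects this globin 3′ region rather than an intended coding part.

According to the record, local photoconversion of matrix-targeted mEos2 allows individual mitochondria to be tracked and fission–fusion rates to be measured. The associated publication concerns mitochondrial fission in axons. The depositor and sequencing-derived records agree on layout, differing by only a few nucleotides and in minor annotation calls.
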