Addgene plasmid #168515: pCAG mito-mEos2
Purpose: Expression of photoconvertible mEos2 targted to mitochondrial matrix to allow tracking of individual mitochondria and measurement of fission-fusion rate
Depositing lab: Franck Polleux. Depositing organization: Columbia University. Publication: MFF-dependent mitochondrial fission regulates presynaptic release and axon branching by limiting axonal mitochondria size. Lewis TL Jr, Kwon SK, Lee A, Shaw R, Polleux F. Nat Commun. 2018 Nov 27;9(1):5008. doi: 10.1038/s41467-018-07416-2. PubMed 30479337.
Backbone
  Vector backbone: pCAG
  Vector type: Mammalian Expression
Growth in bacteria
  Bacterial resistance: Ampicillin, 100 μg/mL
  Growth temperature: 37°C
  Growth strain: DH5alpha
  Copy number: High Copy
Gene/Insert
  Gene/Insert name: mito-mEos2
  Species: Synthetic
  Promoter: CAG
  Tag / fusion protein: mEos2 (C terminal on insert)
  Cloning method: Restriction Enzyme; 5′ cloning site Unknown (unknown if destroyed)
Terms and licenses: Academic/Nonprofit Terms; Industry Terms: Not Available to Industry
How to cite: pCAG mito-mEos2 was a gift from Franck Polleux (Addgene plasmid # 168515 ; http://n2t.net/addgene:168515 ; RRID:Addgene_168515)
